>Addgene plasmid #196099 | Lenti HBG site 2-ABE8e | addgene full sequence | sequence record 478295 | Addgene NGS Result
TGATGCGGTTTTGGCAGTACATCAATGGGCGTGGATAGCGGTTTGACTCACGGGGATTTCCAAGTCTCCA
CCCCATTGACGTCAATGGGAGTTTGTTTTGGCACCAAAATCAACGGGACTTTCCAAAATGTCGTAACAAC
TCCGCCCCATTGACGCAAATGGGCGGTAGGCGTGTACGGTGGGAGGTCTATATAAGCAGCGCGTTTTGCC
TGTACTGGGTCTCTCTGGTTAGACCAGATCTGAGCCTGGGAGCTCTCTGGCTAACTAGGGAACCCACTGC
TTAAGCCTCAATAAAGCTTGCCTTGAGTGCTTCAAGTAGTGTGTGCCCGTCTGTTGTGTGACTCTGGTAA
CTAGAGATCCCTCAGACCCTTTTAGTCAGTGTGGAAAATCTCTAGCAGTGGCGCCCGAACAGGGACTTGA
AAGCGAAAGGGAAACCAGAGGAGCTCTCTCGACGCAGGACTCGGCTTGCTGAAGCGCGCACGGCAAGAGG
CGAGGGGCGGCGACTGGTGAGTACGCCAAAAATTTTGACTAGCGGAGGCTAGAAGGAGAGAGATGGGTGC
GAGAGCGTCAGTATTAAGCGGGGGAGAATTAGATCGCGATGGGAAAAAATTCGGTTAAGGCCAGGGGGAA
AGAAAAAATATAAATTAAAACATATAGTATGGGCAAGCAGGGAGCTAGAACGATTCGCAGTTAATCCTGG
CCTGTTAGAAACATCAGAAGGCTGTAGACAAATACTGGGACAGCTACAACCATCCCTTCAGACAGGATCA
GAAGAACTTAGATCATTATATAATACAGTAGCAACCCTCTATTGTGTGCATCAAAGGATAGAGATAAAAG
ACACCAAGGAAGCTTTAGACAAGATAGAGGAAGAGCAAAACAAAAGTAAGACCACCGCACAGCAAGCGGC
CGCTGATCTTCAGACCTGGAGGAGGAGATATGAGGGACAATTGGAGAAGTGAATTATATAAATATAAAGT
AGTAAAAATTGAACCATTAGGAGTAGCACCCACCAAGGCAAAGAGAAGAGTGGTGCAGAGAGAAAAAAGA
GCAGTGGGAATAGGAGCTTTGTTCCTTGGGTTCTTGGGAGCAGCAGGAAGCACTATGGGCGCAGCGTCAA
TGACGCTGACGGTACAGGCCAGACAATTATTGTCTGGTATAGTGCAGCAGCAGAACAATTTGCTGAGGGC
TATTGAGGCGCAACAGCATCTGTTGCAACTCACAGTCTGGGGCATCAAGCAGCTCCAGGCAAGAATCCTG
GCTGTGGAAAGATACCTAAAGGATCAACAGCTCCTGGGGATTTGGGGTTGCTCTGGAAAACTCATTTGCA
CCACTGCTGTGCCTTGGAATGCTAGTTGGAGTAATAAATCTCTGGAACAGATTTGGAATCACACGACCTG
GATGGAGTGGGACAGAGAAATTAACAATTACACAAGCTTAATACACTCCTTAATTGAAGAATCGCAAAAC
CAGCAAGAAAAGAATGAACAAGAATTATTGGAATTAGATAAATGGGCAAGTTTGTGGAATTGGTTTAACA
TAACAAATTGGCTGTGGTATATAAAATTATTCATAATGATAGTAGGAGGCTTGGTAGGTTTAAGAATAGT
TTTTGCTGTACTTTCTATAGTGAATAGAGTTAGGCAGGGATATTCACCATTATCGTTTCAGACCCACCTC
CCAACCCCGAGGGGACCCGACAGGCCCGAAGGAATAGAAGAAGAAGGTGGAGAGAGAGACAGAGACAGAT
CCATTCGATTAGTGAACGGATCGGCACTGCGTGCGCCAATTCTGCAGACAAATGGCAGTATTCATCCACA
ATTTTAAAAGAAAAGGGGGGATTGGGGGGTACAGTGCAGGGGAAAGAATAGTAGACATAATAGCAACAGA
CATACAAACTAAAGAATTACAAAAACAAATTACAAAAATTCAAAATTTTCGGGTTTATTACAGGGACAGC
AGAGATCCAGTTTGGTTAATTAAGAGGGCCTATTTCCCATGATTCCTTCATATTTGCATATACGATACAA
GGCTGTTAGAGAGATAATTAGAATTAATTTGACTGTAAACACAAAGATATTAGTACAAAATACGTGACGT
AGAAAGTAATAATTTCTTGGGTAGTTTGCAGTTTTAAAATTATGTTTTAAAATGGACTATCATATGCTTA
CCGTAACTTGAAAGTATTTCGATTTCTTGGCTTTATATATCTTGTGGAAAGGACGAAACACCGTGGGGAA
GGGGCCCCCAAGGTTTTAGAGCTAGAAATAGCAAGTTAAAATAAGGCTAGTCCGTTATCAACTTGAAAAA
GTGGCACCGAGTCGGTGCTTTTTTTGGTACCGAATTCGCTAGCTAGGTCTTGAAAGGAGTGGGAATTGGC
TCCGGTGCCCGTCAGTGGGCAGAGCGCACATCGCCCACAGTCCCCGAGAAGTTGGGGGGAGGGGTCGGCA
ATTGATCCGGTGCCTAGAGAAGGTGGCGCGGGGTAAACTGGGAAAGTGATGTCGTGTACTGGCTCCGCCT
TTTTCCCGAGGGTGGGGGAGAACCGTATATAAGTGCAGTAGTCGCCGTGAACGTTCTTTTTCGCAACGGG
TTTGCCGCCAGAACACAGGGGCGCGCCTCTAGAGCGATCGCGCCACCATGAAACGGACAGCCGACGGAAG
CGAGTTCGAGTCACCAAAGAAGAAGCGGAAAGTCTCTGAGGTGGAGTTTTCCCACGAGTACTGGATGAGA
CATGCCCTGACCCTGGCCAAGAGGGCACGGGATGAGAGGGAGGTGCCTGTGGGAGCCGTGCTGGTGCTGA
ACAATAGAGTGATCGGCGAGGGCTGGAACAGAGCCATCGGCCTGCACGACCCAACAGCCCATGCCGAAAT
TATGGCCCTGAGACAGGGCGGCCTGGTCATGCAGAACTACAGACTGATTGACGCCACCCTGTACGTGACA
TTCGAGCCTTGCGTGATGTGCGCCGGCGCCATGATCCACTCTAGGATCGGCCGCGTGGTGTTTGGCGTGA
GGAACTCAAAAAGAGGCGCCGCAGGCTCCCTGATGAACGTGCTGAACTACCCCGGCATGAATCACCGCGT
CGAAATTACCGAGGGAATCCTGGCAGATGAATGTGCCGCCCTGCTGTGCGATTTCTATCGGATGCCTAGA
CAGGTGTTCAATGCTCAGAAGAAGGCCCAGAGCTCCATCAACTCCGGAGGATCTAGCGGAGGCTCCTCTG
GCTCTGAGACACCTGGCACAAGCGAGAGCGCAACACCTGAAAGCAGCGGGGGCAGCAGCGGGGGGTCAGA
CAAGAAGTACAGCATCGGCCTGGCCATCGGCACCAACTCTGTGGGCTGGGCCGTGATCACCGACGAGTAC
AAGGTGCCCAGCAAGAAATTCAAGGTGCTGGGCAACACCGACCGGCACAGCATCAAGAAGAACCTGATCG
GAGCCCTGCTGTTCGACAGCGGCGAAACAGCCGAGGCCACCCGGCTGAAGAGAACCGCCAGAAGAAGATA
CACCAGACGGAAGAACCGGATCTGCTATCTGCAAGAGATCTTCAGCAACGAGATGGCCAAGGTGGACGAC
AGCTTCTTCCACAGACTGGAAGAGTCCTTCCTGGTGGAAGAGGATAAGAAGCACGAGCGGCACCCCATCT
TCGGCAACATCGTGGACGAGGTGGCCTACCACGAGAAGTACCCCACCATCTACCACCTGAGAAAGAAACT
GGTGGACAGCACCGACAAGGCCGACCTGCGGCTGATCTATCTGGCCCTGGCCCACATGATCAAGTTCCGG
GGCCACTTCCTGATCGAGGGCGACCTGAACCCCGACAACAGCGACGTGGACAAGCTGTTCATCCAGCTGG
TGCAGACCTACAACCAGCTGTTCGAGGAAAACCCCATCAACGCCAGCGGCGTGGACGCCAAGGCCATCCT
GTCTGCCAGACTGAGCAAGAGCAGACGGCTGGAAAATCTGATCGCCCAGCTGCCCGGCGAGAAGAAGAAT
GGCCTGTTCGGAAACCTGATTGCCCTGAGCCTGGGCCTGACCCCCAACTTCAAGAGCAACTTCGACCTGG
CCGAGGATGCCAAACTGCAGCTGAGCAAGGACACCTACGACGACGACCTGGACAACCTGCTGGCCCAGAT
CGGCGACCAGTACGCCGACCTGTTTCTGGCCGCCAAGAACCTGTCCGACGCCATCCTGCTGAGCGACATC
CTGAGAGTGAACACCGAGATCACCAAGGCCCCCCTGAGCGCCTCTATGATCAAGAGATACGACGAGCACC
ACCAGGACCTGACCCTGCTGAAAGCTCTCGTGCGGCAGCAGCTGCCTGAGAAGTACAAAGAGATTTTCTT
CGACCAGAGCAAGAACGGCTACGCCGGCTACATTGACGGCGGAGCCAGCCAGGAAGAGTTCTACAAGTTC
ATCAAGCCCATCCTGGAAAAGATGGACGGCACCGAGGAACTGCTCGTGAAGCTGAACAGAGAGGACCTGC
TGCGGAAGCAGCGGACCTTCGACAACGGCAGCATCCCCCACCAGATCCACCTGGGAGAGCTGCACGCCAT
TCTGCGGCGGCAGGAAGATTTTTACCCATTCCTGAAGGACAACCGGGAAAAGATCGAGAAGATCCTGACC
TTCCGCATCCCCTACTACGTGGGCCCTCTGGCCAGGGGAAACAGCAGATTCGCCTGGATGACCAGAAAGA
GCGAGGAAACCATCACCCCCTGGAACTTCGAGGAAGTGGTGGACAAGGGCGCTTCCGCCCAGAGCTTCAT
CGAGCGGATGACCAACTTCGATAAGAACCTGCCCAACGAGAAGGTGCTGCCCAAGCACAGCCTGCTGTAC
GAGTACTTCACCGTGTATAACGAGCTGACCAAAGTGAAATACGTGACCGAGGGAATGAGAAAGCCCGCCT
TCCTGAGCGGCGAGCAGAAAAAGGCCATCGTGGACCTGCTGTTCAAGACCAACCGGAAAGTGACCGTGAA
GCAGCTGAAAGAGGACTACTTCAAGAAAATCGAGTGCTTCGACTCCGTGGAAATCTCCGGCGTGGAAGAT
CGGTTCAACGCCTCCCTGGGCACATACCACGATCTGCTGAAAATTATCAAGGACAAGGACTTCCTGGACA
ATGAGGAAAACGAGGACATTCTGGAAGATATCGTGCTGACCCTGACACTGTTTGAGGACAGAGAGATGAT
CGAGGAACGGCTGAAAACCTATGCCCACCTGTTCGACGACAAAGTGATGAAGCAGCTGAAGCGGCGGAGA
TACACCGGCTGGGGCAGGCTGAGCCGGAAGCTGATCAACGGCATCCGGGACAAGCAGTCCGGCAAGACAA
TCCTGGATTTCCTGAAGTCCGACGGCTTCGCCAACAGAAACTTCATGCAGCTGATCCACGACGACAGCCT
GACCTTTAAAGAGGACATCCAGAAAGCCCAGGTGTCCGGCCAGGGCGATAGCCTGCACGAGCACATTGCC
AATCTGGCCGGCAGCCCCGCCATTAAGAAGGGCATCCTGCAGACAGTGAAGGTGGTGGACGAGCTCGTGA
AAGTGATGGGCCGGCACAAGCCCGAGAACATCGTGATCGAAATGGCCAGAGAGAACCAGACCACCCAGAA
GGGACAGAAGAACAGCCGCGAGAGAATGAAGCGGATCGAAGAGGGCATCAAAGAGCTGGGCAGCCAGATC
CTGAAAGAACACCCCGTGGAAAACACCCAGCTGCAGAACGAGAAGCTGTACCTGTACTACCTGCAGAATG
GGCGGGATATGTACGTGGACCAGGAACTGGACATCAACCGGCTGTCCGACTACGATGTGGACCATATCGT
GCCTCAGAGCTTTCTGAAGGACGACTCCATCGACAACAAGGTGCTGACCAGAAGCGACAAGAACCGGGGC
AAGAGCGACAACGTGCCCTCCGAAGAGGTCGTGAAGAAGATGAAGAACTACTGGCGGCAGCTGCTGAACG
CCAAGCTGATTACCCAGAGAAAGTTCGACAATCTGACCAAGGCCGAGAGAGGCGGCCTGAGCGAACTGGA
TAAGGCCGGCTTCATCAAGAGACAGCTGGTGGAAACCCGGCAGATCACAAAGCACGTGGCACAGATCCTG
GACTCCCGGATGAACACTAAGTACGACGAGAATGACAAGCTGATCCGGGAAGTGAAAGTGATCACCCTGA
AGTCCAAGCTGGTGTCCGATTTCCGGAAGGATTTCCAGTTTTACAAAGTGCGCGAGATCAACAACTACCA
CCACGCCCACGACGCCTACCTGAACGCCGTCGTGGGAACCGCCCTGATCAAAAAGTACCCTAAGCTGGAA
AGCGAGTTCGTGTACGGCGACTACAAGGTGTACGACGTGCGGAAGATGATCGCCAAGAGCGAGCAGGAAA
TCGGCAAGGCTACCGCCAAGTACTTCTTCTACAGCAACATCATGAACTTTTTCAAGACCGAGATTACCCT
GGCCAACGGCGAGATCCGGAAGCGGCCTCTGATCGAGACAAACGGCGAAACCGGGGAGATCGTGTGGGAT
AAGGGCCGGGATTTTGCCACCGTGCGGAAAGTGCTGAGCATGCCCCAAGTGAATATCGTGAAAAAGACCG
AGGTGCAGACAGGCGGCTTCAGCAAAGAGTCTATCCTGCCCAAGAGGAACAGCGATAAGCTGATCGCCAG
AAAGAAGGACTGGGACCCTAAGAAGTACGGCGGCTTCGACAGCCCCACCGTGGCCTATTCTGTGCTGGTG
GTGGCCAAAGTGGAAAAGGGCAAGTCCAAGAAACTGAAGAGTGTGAAAGAGCTGCTGGGGATCACCATCA
TGGAAAGAAGCAGCTTCGAGAAGAATCCCATCGACTTTCTGGAAGCCAAGGGCTACAAAGAAGTGAAAAA
GGACCTGATCATCAAGCTGCCTAAGTACTCCCTGTTCGAGCTGGAAAACGGCCGGAAGAGAATGCTGGCC
TCTGCCGGCGAACTGCAGAAGGGAAACGAACTGGCCCTGCCCTCCAAATATGTGAACTTCCTGTACCTGG
CCAGCCACTATGAGAAGCTGAAGGGCTCCCCCGAGGATAATGAGCAGAAACAGCTGTTTGTGGAACAGCA
CAAGCACTACCTGGACGAGATCATCGAGCAGATCAGCGAGTTCTCCAAGAGAGTGATCCTGGCCGACGCT
AATCTGGACAAAGTGCTGTCCGCCTACAACAAGCACCGGGATAAGCCCATCAGAGAGCAGGCCGAGAATA
TCATCCACCTGTTTACCCTGACCAATCTGGGAGCCCCTGCCGCCTTCAAGTACTTTGACACCACCATCGA
CCGGAAGAGGTACACCAGCACCAAAGAGGTGCTGGACGCCACCCTGATCCACCAGAGCATCACCGGCCTG
TACGAGACACGGATCGACCTGTCTCAGCTGGGAGGCGACAAAAGGCCGGCGGCCACGAAAAAGGCCGGCC
AGGCAAAAAAGAAAAAGGGATCCGGCAGCGGCGCAACAAACTTCTCTCTGCTGAAACAAGCCGGAGATGT
CGAAGAGAATCCTGGACCGCTCGAGATGGTGAGCAAGGGCGAGGAGCTGTTCACCGGGGTGGTGCCCATC
CTGGTCGAGCTGGACGGCGACGTAAACGGCCACAAGTTCAGCGTGTCCGGCGAGGGCGAGGGCGATGCCA
CCTACGGCAAGCTGACCCTGAAGTTCATCTGCACCACCGGCAAGCTGCCCGTGCCCTGGCCCACCCTCGT
GACCACCCTGACCTACGGCGTGCAGTGCTTCAGCCGCTACCCCGACCACATGAAGCAGCACGACTTCTTC
AAGTCCGCCATGCCCGAAGGCTACGTCCAGGAGCGCACCATCTTCTTCAAGGACGACGGCAACTACAAGA
CCCGCGCCGAGGTGAAGTTCGAGGGCGACACCCTGGTGAACCGCATCGAGCTGAAGGGCATCGACTTCAA
GGAGGACGGCAACATCCTGGGGCACAAGCTGGAGTACAACTACAACAGCCACAACGTCTATATCATGGCC
GACAAGCAGAAGAACGGCATCAAGGTGAACTTCAAGATCCGCCACAACATCGAGGACGGCAGCGTGCAGC
TCGCCGACCACTACCAGCAGAACACCCCCATCGGCGACGGCCCCGTGCTGCTGCCCGACAACCACTACCT
GAGCACCCAGTCCGCCCTGAGCAAAGACCCCAACGAGAAGCGCGATCACATGGTCCTGCTGGAGTTCGTG
ACCGCCGCCGGGATCACTCTCGGCATGGACGAGCTGTACAAGTACTCAGATCTGGAGCTCAAGTGAGCTA
GCCTACCGGGTAGGGGAGGCGCTTTTCCCAAGGCAGTCTGGAGCATGCGCTTTAGCAGCCCCGCTGGGCA
CTTGGCGCTACACAAGTGGCCTCTGGCCTCGCACACATTCCACATCCACCGGTAGGCGCCAACCGGCTCC
GTTCTTTGGTGGCCCCTTCGCGCCACCTTCTACTCCTCCCCTAGTCAGGAAGTTCCCCCCCGCCCCGCAG
CTCGCGTCGTGCAGGACGTGACAAATGGAAGTAGCACGTCTCACTAGTCTCGTGCAGATGGACAGCACCG
CTGAGCAATGGAAGCGGGTAGGCCTTTGGGGCAGCGGCCAATAGCAGCTTTGCTCCTTCGCTTTCTGGGC
TCAGAGGCTGGGAAGGGGTGGGTCCGGGGGCGGGCTCAGGGGCGGGCTCAGGGGCGGGGCGGGCGCCCGA
AGGTCCTCCGGAGGCCCGGCATTCTGCACGCTTCAAAAGCGCACGTCTGCCGCGCTGTTCTCCTCTTCCT
CATCTCCGGGCCTTTCGGAATTCGCCACCATGACCGAGTACAAGCCCACGGTGCGCCTCGCCACCCGCGA
CGACGTCCCCAGGGCCGTACGCACCCTCGCCGCCGCGTTCGCCGACTACCCCGCCACGCGCCACACCGTC
GATCCGGACCGCCACATCGAGCGGGTCACCGAGCTGCAAGAACTCTTCCTCACGCGCGTCGGGCTCGACA
TCGGCAAGGTGTGGGTCGCGGACGACGGCGCCGCGGTGGCGGTCTGGACCACGCCGGAGAGCGTCGAAGC
GGGGGCGGTGTTCGCCGAGATCGGCCCGCGCATGGCCGAGTTGAGCGGTTCCCGGCTGGCCGCGCAGCAA
CAGATGGAAGGCCTCCTGGCGCCGCACCGGCCCAAGGAGCCCGCGTGGTTCCTGGCCACCGTCGGAGTCT
CGCCCGACCACCAGGGCAAGGGTCTGGGCAGCGCCGTCGTGCTCCCCGGAGTGGAGGCGGCCGAGCGCGC
CGGGGTGCCCGCCTTCCTGGAGACCTCCGCGCCCCGCAACCTCCCCTTCTACGAGCGGCTCGGCTTCACC
GTCACCGCCGACGTCGAGGTGCCCGAAGGACCGCGCACCTGGTGCATGACCCGCAAGCCCGGTGCCTGAA
CGCGTTAAGTCGACAATCAACCTCTGGATTACAAAATTTGTGAAAGATTGACTGGTATTCTTAACTATGT
TGCTCCTTTTACGCTATGTGGATACGCTGCTTTAATGCCTTTGTATCATGCTATTGCTTCCCGTATGGCT
TTCATTTTCTCCTCCTTGTATAAATCCTGGTTGCTGTCTCTTTATGAGGAGTTGTGGCCCGTTGTCAGGC
AACGTGGCGTGGTGTGCACTGTGTTTGCTGACGCAACCCCCACTGGTTGGGGCATTGCCACCACCTGTCA
GCTCCTTTCCGGGACTTTCGCTTTCCCCCTCCCTATTGCCACGGCGGAACTCATCGCCGCCTGCCTTGCC
CGCTGCTGGACAGGGGCTCGGCTGTTGGGCACTGACAATTCCGTGGTGTTGTCGGGGAAATCATCGTCCT
TTCCTTGGCTGCTCGCCTGTGTTGCCACCTGGATTCTGCGCGGGACGTCCTTCTGCTACGTCCCTTCGGC
CCTCAATCCAGCGGACCTTCCTTCCCGCGGCCTGCTGCCGGCTCTGCGGCCTCTTCCGCGTCTTCGCCTT
CGCCCTCAGACGAGTCGGATCTCCCTTTGGGCCGCCTCCCCGCGTCGACTTTAAGACCAATGACTTACAA
GGCAGCTGTAGATCTTAGCCACTTTTTAAAAGAAAAGGGGGGACTGGAAGGGCTAATTCACTCCCAACGA
AGACAAGATCTGCTTTTTGCTTGTACTGGGTCTCTCTGGTTAGACCAGATCTGAGCCTGGGAGCTCTCTG
GCTAACTAGGGAACCCACTGCTTAAGCCTCAATAAAGCTTGCCTTGAGTGCTTCAAGTAGTGTGTGCCCG
TCTGTTGTGTGACTCTGGTAACTAGAGATCCCTCAGACCCTTTTAGTCAGTGTGGAAAATCTCTAGCAGG
GCCCGTTTAAACCCGCTGATCAGCCTCGACTGTGCCTTCTAGTTGCCAGCCATCTGTTGTTTGCCCCTCC
CCCGTGCCTTCCTTGACCCTGGAAGGTGCCACTCCCACTGTCCTTTCCTAATAAAATGAGGAAATTGCAT
CGCATTGTCTGAGTAGGTGTCATTCTATTCTGGGGGGTGGGGTGGGGCAGGACAGCAAGGGGGAGGATTG
GGAAGACAATAGCAGGCATGCTGGGGATGCGGTGGGCTCTATGGCTTCTGAGGCGGAAAGAACCAGCTGG
GGCTCTAGGGGGTATCCCC
[124 nt withheld, positions 10590-10713]
C
[91 nt withheld, positions 10715-10805]
A
[49 nt withheld, positions 10807-10855]
CCTTTGACGTTGGAGTCCACGTTCTTT
[37 nt withheld, positions 10883-10919]
ACCCTATCTCGGTCTATTCTTTTGATTTATAAGGGATTTTGCCGATTTCGGCCTATTGGTTAAAAAATGA
GCTGATTTAACAAAAATTTAACGCGAATTAATTCTGTGGAATGTGTGTCAGTTAGGGTGTGGAAAGTCCC
CAGGCTCCCCAGCAGGCAGAAGTATGCAAAGCATGCATCTCAATTAGTCAGCAACCAGGTGTGGAAAGTC
CCCAGGCTCCCCAGCAGGCAGAAGTATGCAAAGCATGCATCTCAATTAGTCAGCAACCATAGTCCCGCCC
CTAACTCCGCCCATCCCGCCCCTAACTCCGCCCAGTTCCGCCCATTCTCCGCCCCATGGCTGACTAATTT
TTTTTATTTATGCAGAGGCCGAGGCCGCCTCTGCCTCTGAGCTATTCCAGAAGTAGTGAGGAGGCTTTTT
TGGAGGCCTAGGCTTTTGCAAAAAGCTCCCGGGAGCTTGTATATCCATTTTCGGATCTGATCAGCACGTG
TTGACAATTAATCATCGGCATAGTATATCGGCATAGTATAATACGACAAGGTGAGGAACTAAACCATGGC
CAAGTTGACCAGTGCCGTTCCGGTGCTCACCGCGCGCGACGTCGCCGGAGCGGTCGAGTTCTGGACCGAC
CGGCTCGGGTTCTCCCGGGACTTCGTGGAGGACGACTTCGCCGGTGTGGTCCGGGACGACGTGACCCTGT
TCATCAGCGCGGTCCAGGACCAGGTGGTGCCGGACAACACCCTGGCCTGGGTGTGGGTGCGCGGCCTGGA
CGAGCTGTACGCCGAGTGGTCGGAGGTCGTGTCCACGAACTTCCGGGACGCCTCCGGGCCGGCCATGACC
GAGATCGGCGAGCAGCCGTGGGGGCGGGAGTTCGCCCTGCGCGACCCGGCCGGCAACTGCGTGCACTTCG
TGGCCGAGGAGCAGGACTGACACGTGCTACGAGATTTCGATTCCACCGCCGCCTTCTATGAAAGGTTGGG
CTTCGGAATCGTTTTCCGGGACGCCGGCTGGATGATCCTCCAGCGCGGGGATCTCATGCTGGAGTTCTTC
GCCCACCCCAACTTGTTTATTGCAGCTTATAATGGTTACAAATAAAGCAATAGCATCACAAATTTCACAA
ATAAAGCATTTTTTTCACTGCATTCTAGTTGTGGTTTGTCCAAACTCATCAATGTATCTTATCATGTCTG
TATACCGTCGACCTCTAGCTAGAGCTTGGCGTAATCATGGTCATAGCTGTTTCCTGTGTGAAATTGTTAT
CCGCTCACAATTCCACACAACATACGAGCCGGAAGCATAAAGTGTAAAGCCTGGGGTGCCTAATGAGTGA
GCTAACTCACATTAATTGCGTTGCGCTCACTGCCCGCTTTCCAGTCGGGAAACCTGTCGTGCCAGCTGCA
TTAATGAATCGGCCAACGCGCGGGGAGAGGCGGTTTGCGTATTGGGCGCTCTTCCGCTTCCTCGCTCACT
GACTCGCTGCGCTCGGTCGTTCGGCTGCGGCGAGCGGTATCAGCTCACTCAAAGGCGGTAATACGGTTAT
CCACAGAATCAGGGGATAACGCAGGAAAGAACATGTGAGCAAAAGGCCAGCAAAAGGCCAGGAACCGTAA
AAAGGCCGCGTTGCTGGCGTTTTTCCATAGGCTCCGCCCCCCTGACGAGCATCACAAAAATCGACGCTCA
AGTCAGAGGTGGCGAAACCCGACAGGACTATAAAGATACCAGGCGTTTCCCCCTGGAAGCTCCCTCGTGC
GCTCTCCTGTTCCGACCCTGCCGCTTACCGGATACCTGTCCGCCTTTCTCCCTTCGGGAAGCGTGGCGCT
TTCTCATAGCTCACGCTGTAGGTATCTCAGTTCGGTGTAGGTCGTTCGCTCCAAGCTGGGCTGTGTGCAC
GAACCCCCCGTTCAGCCCGACCGCTGCGCCTTATCCGGTAACTATCGTCTTGAGTCCAACCCGGTAAGAC
ACGACTTATCGCCACTGGCAGCAGCCACTGGTAACAGGATTAGCAGAGCGAGGTATGTAGGCGGTGCTAC
AGAGTTCTTGAAGTGGTGGCCTAACTACGGCTACACTAGAAGAACAGTATTTGGTATCTGCGCTCTGCTG
AAGCCAGTTACCTTCGGAAAAAGAGTTGGTAGCTCTTGATCCGGCAAACAAACCACCGCTGGTAGCGGTG
GTTTTTTTGTTTGCAAGCAGCAGATTACGCGCAGAAAAAAAGGATCTCAAGAAGATCCTTTGATCTTTTC
TACGGGGTCTGACGCTCAGTGGAACGAAAACTCACGTTAAGGGATTTTGGTCATGAGATTATCAAAAAGG
ATCTTCACCTAGATCCTTTTAAATTAAAAATGAAGTTTTAAATCAATCTAAAGTATATATGAGTAAACTT
GGTCTGACAGTTACCAATGCTTAATCAGTGAGGCACCTATCTCAGCGATCTGTCTATTTCGTTCATCCAT
AGTTGCCTGACTCCCCGTCGTGTAGATAACTACGATACGGGAGGGCTTACCATCTGGCCCCAGTGCTGCA
ATGATACCGCGAGACCCACGCTCACCGGCTCCAGATTTATCAGCAATAAACCAGCCAGCCGGAAGGGCCG
AGCGCAGAAGTGGTCCTGCAACTTTATCCGCCTCCATCCAGTCTATTAATTGTTGCCGGGAAGCTAGAGT
AAGTAGTTCGCCAGTTAATAGTTTGCGCAACGTTGTTGCCATTGCTACAGGCATCGTGGTGTCACGCTCG
TCGTTTGGTATGGCTTCATTCAGCTCCGGTTCCCAACGATCAAGGCGAGTTACATGATCCCCCATGTTGT
GCAAAAAAGCGGTTAGCTCCTTCGGTCCTCCGATCGTTGTCAGAAGTAAGTTGGCCGCAGTGTTATCACT
CATGGTTATGGCAGCACTGCATAATTCTCTTACTGTCATGCCATCCGTAAGATGCTTTTCTGTGACTGGT
GAGTACTCAACCAAGTCATTCTGAGAATAGTGTATGCGGCGACCGAGTTGCTCTTGCCCGGCGTCAATAC
GGGATAATACCGCGCCACATAGCAGAACTTTAAAAGTGCTCATCATTGGAAAACGTTCTTCGGGGCGAAA
ACTCTCAAGGATCTTACCGCTGTTGAGATCCAGTTCGATGTAACCCACTCGTGCACCCAACTGATCTTCA
GCATCTTTTACTTTCACCAGCGTTTCTGGGTGAGCAAAAACAGGAAGGCAAAATGCCGCAAAAAAGGGAA
TAAGGGCGACACGGAAATGTTGAATACTCATACTCTTCCTTTTTCAATATTATTGAAGCATTTATCAGGG
TTATTGTCTCATGAGCGGATACATATTTGAATGTATTTAGAAAAATAAACAAATAGGGGTTCCGCGCACA
TTTCCCCGAAAAGTGCCACCTGACGTCGACGGATCGGGAGATCTCCCGATCCCCTATGGTGCACTCTCAG
TACAATCTGCTCTGATGCCGCATAGTTAAGCCAGTATCTGCTCCCTGCTTGTGTGTTGGAGGTCGCTGAG
TAGTGCGCGAGCAAAATTTAAGCTACAACAAGGCAAGGCTTGACCGACAATTGCATGAAGAATCTGCTTA
GGGTTAGGCGTTTTGCGCTGCTTCGCGATGTACGGGCCAGATATACGCGTTGACATTGATTATTGACTAG
TTATTAATAGTAATCAATTACGGGGTCATTAGTTCATAGCCCATATATGGAGTTCCGCGTTACATAACTT
ACGGTAAATGGCCCGCCTGGCTGACCGCCCAACGACCCCCGCCCATTGACGTCAATAATGACGTATGTTC
CCATAGTAACGCCAATAGGGACTTTCCATTGACGTCAATGGGTGGAGTATTTACGGTAAACTGCCCACTT
GGCAGTACATCAAGTGTATCATATGCCAAGTACGCCCCCTATTGACGTCAATGACGGTAAATGGCCCGCC
TGGCATTATGCCCAGTACATGACCTTATGGGACTTTCCTACTTGGCAGTACATCTACGTATTAGTCATCG
CTATTACCATGG
Features (pLannotate 1.2.2; 38 found; start..end, strand, type, name):
    217..397     +  LTR            5' LTR (truncated): truncated 5' long terminal repeat (LTR) from HIV-1
    444..569     +  misc_feature   HIV-1 Ψ: packaging signal of human immunodeficiency virus type 1
    553..916     +  CDS            HIV-1 gag (fragment): gag protein from human immunodeficiency virus 1; gag
   1062..1295    +  misc_feature   RRE: The Rev response element (RRE) of HIV-1 allows for Rev-dependent mRNA export from the nucleus to the cytoplasm.
   1672..1772    +  CDS            Rev (fragment): human immunodeficiency virus 1 (HIV-1) Rev protein; rev; enhances nuclear export of unspliced and incompletely spliced viral mRNAs
   1822..1939    +  misc_feature   cPPT/CTS: central polypurine tract and central termination sequence of HIV-1
   1984..2224    +  promoter       U6 promoter: RNA polymerase III promoter for human U6 snRNA
   2253..2328    +  misc_RNA       gRNA scaffold: guide RNA scaffold for the Streptococcus pyogenes CRISPR/Cas9 system
   2353..2371    +  CDS            small t antigen (fragment): SV40 (simian virus 40) small t antigen
   2397..2608    +  promoter       EF-1α core promoter: core promoter for human elongation factor EF-1α
   2695..3186    +  CDS            tadA: TADA_ECOLI - Also known as yfhC. Experimental evidence at protein level: Swiss-Prot protein existence level 1. Catalyzes the deamination of adenosine to inosine at the wobble position 34 of tRNA(Arg2). Essential for cell viability. From Escherichia coli (strain K12).
   3289..4890    +  CDS            dCas9(N): N-terminal portion of catalytically inactive Streptococcus pyogenes dCas9 carrying the D10A mutation (Zetsche et al., 2015)
   4891..7389    +  CDS            Cas9(C): C-terminal portion of Streptococcus pyogenes Cas9 (Zetsche et al., 2015)
   7390..7437    +  CDS            nucleoplasmin NLS: bipartite nuclear localization signal from nucleoplasmin
   7516..8232    +  CDS            EGFP: EGFP is a basic (constitutively fluorescent) green fluorescent protein published in 1996, derived from Aequorea victoria. It is reported to be a rapidly-maturing weak dimer with moderate acid sensitivity.
   8268..8767    +  promoter       PGK promoter: mouse phosphoglycerate kinase 1 promoter
   8780..9379    +  CDS            PuroR (fragment): puromycin N-acetyltransferase; pac from Streptomyces; confers resistance to puromycin
   9395..9983    +  misc_feature   WPRE: woodchuck hepatitis virus posttranscriptional regulatory element
  10034..10053   +  misc_feature   cPPT/CTS (fragment): central polypurine tract and central termination sequence of HIV-1
  10055..10288   +  LTR            3' LTR (ΔU3): self-inactivating 3' long terminal repeat (LTR) from HIV-1
  10320..10544   +  polyA_signal   bGH poly(A) signal: bovine growth hormone polyadenylation signal
  10548..10569   +  promoter       SV40 promoter (fragment): SV40 enhancer and early promoter
  10590..11018   +  rep_origin     f1 ori (sequence partly withheld): f1 bacteriophage origin of replication; arrow indicates direction of (+) strand synthesis
  11032..11361   +  promoter       SV40 promoter: SV40 enhancer and early promoter
  11409..11456   +  promoter       EM7 promoter: synthetic bacterial promoter&nbsp
  11475..11849   +  CDS            BleoR: antibiotic-binding protein; Sh ble from Streptoalloteichus hindustanus; confers resistance to bleomycin, phleomycin, and Zeocin™
  11859..11984   +  CDS            ble (fragment): BLE_KLEPN - Experimental evidence at protein level: Swiss-Prot protein existence level 1. Binding protein with a strong affinity to the bleomycin family of antibiotics. Binds to CL990; an antimitotic-antibiotic compound. From Klebsiella pneumoniae.
  11979..12100   +  polyA_signal   SV40 poly(A) signal: SV40 polyadenylation signal
  12171..12193   -  protein_bind   lac operator (fragment): The lac repressor binds to the lac operator to inhibit transcription in E. coli. This inhibition can be relieved by adding lactose or isopropyl-β-D-thiogalactopyranoside (IPTG). lac repressor encoded by lacI
  12197..12227   -  promoter       lac promoter: promoter for the E. coli lac operon
  12242..12263   -  protein_bind   CAP binding site: CAP binding activates transcription in the presence of cAMP. E. coli catabolite activator protein
  12276..12368   -  CDS            lacI (fragment): lac repressor; lacI; The lac repressor binds to the lac operator to inhibit transcription in E. coli. This inhibition can be relieved by adding lactose or isopropyl-β-D-thiogalactopyranoside (IPTG).
  12551..13139   -  rep_origin     ori: high-copy-number ColE1/pMB1/pBR322/pUC origin of replication
  13310..14170   -  CDS            AmpR: β-lactamase; bla; confers resistance to ampicillin, carbenicillin, and related antibiotics
  14171..14275   -  promoter       AmpR promoter: bla
  14334..14386   -  misc_feature   bom (fragment): basis of mobility region from pBR322
  14541..14920   +  enhancer       CMV enhancer: human cytomegalovirus immediate early enhancer
  14921..199     +  promoter       CMV promoter (across the origin): human cytomegalovirus (CMV) immediate early promoter
