[The description below was written by a language model from this plasmid's Addgene catalogue record and pLannotate feature annotations shown in this document.]
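Description:
Lenti HBG site 2-ABE8e is a third-generation-style, self-inactivating HIV-1 lentiviral transfer plasmid adapted from lentiCRISPRv2 that carries an adenine base editor together with a guide RNA cassette for delivery into mammalian cells. It is propagated in E. coli through a high-copy ColE1/pUC origin with ampicillin selection. The backbone also contains an f1 origin and an SV40/EM7-driven bleomycin/Zeocin resistance cassette lying outside the viral region. A CMV enhancer/promoter fused to a truncated 5' LTR drives genomic RNA production in packaging cells. The Ψ packaging signal, RRE, cPPT/CTS, WPRE and ΔU3 3' LTR supply the usual functions of encapsidation, Rev-dependent export, nuclear import, transcript stabilisation and self-inactivation after integration.

Between the LTRs, a human U6 promoter sits upstream of an S. pyogenes gRNA scaffold. By the construct's name the spacer targets "HBG site 2", presumably a site in the gamma-globin locus, although the record does not describe the target or annotate the spacer. An EF-1α core promoter drives a TadA-derived deaminase fused to Cas9. The Cas9 N-terminal portion is annotated as carrying D10A, consistent with the nickase used in ABE8e, and a nucleoplasmin NLS follows. EGFP lies downstream of the editor, but the feature table does not show how it is linked to it. A separate mouse PGK promoter expresses puromycin N-acetyltransferase, so transduced cells can be selected with puromycin and tracked by green fluorescence. The associated work concerns improving adenine and dual base editors, which suggests this plasmid serves for stable, lentivirus-delivered A-to-G editing at the HBG site, possibly as an ABE8e comparison point.
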