Addgene plasmid #196099: Lenti HBG site 2-ABE8e
Purpose: Expresses Lenti HBG site 2-ABE8e
Depositing lab: Xiahui Zhang. Depositing organization: Suzhou Institute of Systems Medicine. Publication: Improving adenine and dual base editors through introduction of TadA-8e and Rad51DBD. Xue N, Liu X, Zhang D, Wu Y, Zhong Y, Wang J, Fan W, Jiang H, Zhu B, Ge X, Gonzalez RVL, Chen L, Zhang S, She P, Zhong Z, Sun J, Chen X, Wang L, Gu Z, Zhu P, Liu M, Li D, Zhong TP, Zhang X. Nat Commun. 2023 Mar 3;14(1):1224. doi: 10.1038/s41467-023-36887-1. PubMed 36869044.
Backbone
  Vector backbone: Adapted from lentiCRISPRv2
  Vector type: Mammalian Expression, Lentiviral, CRISPR
Growth in bacteria
  Bacterial resistance: Ampicillin, 100 μg/mL
  Growth temperature: 37°C
  Growth strain: NEB Stable
  Copy number: High Copy
Gene/Insert
  Gene/Insert name: Lenti HBG site 2-ABE8e
  Species: Synthetic
  Cloning method: Gibson Cloning
  Sequencing primers: 5′ ctgcagacaaatggcagta; 3′ TTAAGAATACCAGTCAATCTTTC
Terms and licenses: Academic/Nonprofit Terms; Industry Terms: Not Available to Industry
How to cite: Lenti HBG site 2-ABE8e was a gift from Xiahui Zhang (Addgene plasmid # 196099 ; http://n2t.net/addgene:196099 ; RRID:Addgene_196099)
